>Addgene plasmid #154349 | pcDNA3.1-GFP-2AFP-KDEL | addgene full sequence | sequence record 306509 | Addgene NGS Result
GACGGATCGGGAGATCTCCCGATCCCCTATGGTGCACTCTCAGTACAATCTGCTCTGATGCCGCATAGTT
AAGCCAGTATCTGCTCCCTGCTTGTGTGTTGGAGGTCGCTGAGTAGTGCGCGAGCAAAATTTAAGCTACA
ACAAGGCAAGGCTTGACCGACAATTGCATGAAGAATCTGCTTAGGGTTAGGCGTTTTGCGCTGCTTCGCG
ATGTACGGGCCAGATATACGCGTTGACATTGATTATTGACTAGTTATTAATAGTAATCAATTACGGGGTC
ATTAGTTCATAGCCCATATATGGAGTTCCGCGTTACATAACTTACGGTAAATGGCCCGCCTGGCTGACCG
CCCAACGACCCCCGCCCATTGACGTCAATAATGACGTATGTTCCCATAGTAACGCCAATAGGGACTTTCC
ATTGACGTCAATGGGTGGAGTATTTACGGTAAACTGCCCACTTGGCAGTACATCAAGTGTATCATATGCC
AAGTACGCCCCCTATTGACGTCAATGACGGTAAATGGCCCGCCTGGCATTATGCCCAGTACATGACCTTA
TGGGACTTTCCTACTTGGCAGTACATCTACGTATTAGTCATCGCTATTACCATGGTGATGCGGTTTTGGC
AGTACATCAATGGGCGTGGATAGCGGTTTGACTCACGGGGATTTCCAAGTCTCCACCCCATTGACGTCAA
TGGGAGTTTGTTTTGGCACCAAAATCAACGGGACTTTCCAAAATGTCGTAACAACTCCGCCCCATTGACG
CAAATGGGCGGTAGGCGTGTACGGTGGGAGGTCTATATAAGCAGAGCTCTCTGGCTAACTAGAGAACCCA
CTGCTTACTGGCTTATCGAAATTAATACGACTCACTATAGGGAGACCCAAGCTGGCTAGCGTTTAAACTT
AAGCTTGCCACCATGGAGACAGACACACTCCTGTTATGGGTACTGCTGCTCTGGGTTCCAGGTTCCACTG
GTGACGTGAGCAAGGGCGAGGAGCTGTTCACCGGGGTGGTGCCCATCCTGGTCGAGCTGGACGGCGACGT
AAACGGCCACAAGTTCAGCGTGTCCGGCGAGGGCGAGGGCGATGCCACCTACGGCAAGCTGACCCTGAAG
TTCATCTGCACCACCGGCAAGCTGCCCGTGCCCTGGCCCACCCTCGTGACCACCCTGACCTACGGCGTGC
AGTGCTTCAGCCGCTACCCCGACCACATGAAGCAGCACGACTTCTTCAAGTCCGCCATGCCCGAAGGCTA
CGTCCAGGAGCGCACCATCTTCTTCAAGGACGACGGCAACTACAAGACCCGCGCCGAGGTGAAGTTCGAG
GGCGACACCCTGGTGAACCGCATCGAGCTGAAGGGCATCGACTTCAAGGAGGACGGCAACATCCTGGGGC
ACAAGCTGGAGTACAACTACAACAGCCACAACGTCTATATCATGGCCGACAAGCAGAAGAACGGCATCAA
GGTGAACTTCAAGATCCGCCACAACGTCGAGGACGGCAGCGTGCAGCTCGCCGACCACGACCAGCAGAAC
ACCCCCATCGGCGACGGCCCCGTGCTGCTGCCCGACAACCACTACCTGAGCACCCAGTCCGCCCTGAGCA
AAGACCCCAACGAGAGGCGCGATCACATGGTCCTGCTGGAGTTCGTGACCGCCGCCGGGATCACTCTCGG
CATGGACGAGCTGTACAAGCTGCAGAGCCGAATGCAGTGTACTGGCGGTGCAGACTGTACCTCCTGCACC
GGCGCTTGTACCGGTTGCGGCAACTGTCCGAACGCTGTGGCATGCACTAACTCTCAGCACTGCGTTAAAG
CGAACGCGTGCACCGGTTCCACTGATTGCAACACCGCGCAGGCTTGCACTAACTCCAAAGACTGCTTTGA
GGCGAACGCTTGTACGGATTCCACCAATTGTTATAAAGCGACAGCGTGCACCGGGTCCGGTAACTGCCCG
AACGCAGTGGCTTGCACCGGTTCTACCGATTGTAACACCGCACAGGCGTGCACTAACTCTAAGGATTGCT
TTGAAGCGAACGCATGCACGGATTCCACCAATTGCTACAAAGCGACTGCTTGTACCAACTCGCAGCACTG
CGTTAAGGCGAACGGCAGCTCCAGTAAGGACGAGCTGTGACTCGAGTCTAGAGGGCCCGTTTAAACCCGC
TGATCAGCCTCGACTGTGCCTTCTAGTTGCCAGCCATCTGTTGTTTGCCCCTCCCCCGTGCCTTCCTTGA
CCCTGGAAGGTGCCACTCCCACTGTCCTTTCCTAATAAAATGAGGAAATTGCATCGCATTGTCTGAGTAG
GTGTCATTCTATTCTGGGGGGTGGGGTGGGGCAGGACAGCAAGGGGGAGGATTGGGAAGACAATAGCAGG
CATGCTGGGGATGCGGTGGGCTCTATGGCTTCTGAGGCGGAAAGAACCAGCTGGGGCTCTAGGGGGTATC
CCC
[124 nt withheld, positions 2454-2577]
C
[91 nt withheld, positions 2579-2669]
A
[49 nt withheld, positions 2671-2719]
CCTTTGACGTTGGAGTCCACGTTCTTT
[37 nt withheld, positions 2747-2783]
ACCCTATCTCGGTCTATTCTTTTGATTTATAAGGGATTTTGCCGATTTCGGCCTATTGGTTAAAAAATGA
GCTGATTTAACAAAAATTTAACGCGAATTAATTCTGTGGAATGTGTGTCAGTTAGGGTGTGGAAAGTCCC
CAGGCTCCCCAGCAGGCAGAAGTATGCAAAGCATGCATCTCAATTAGTCAGCAACCAGGTGTGGAAAGTC
CCCAGGCTCCCCAGCAGGCAGAAGTATGCAAAGCATGCATCTCAATTAGTCAGCAACCATAGTCCCGCCC
CTAACTCCGCCCATCCCGCCCCTAACTCCGCCCAGTTCCGCCCATTCTCCGCCCCATGGCTGACTAATTT
TTTTTATTTATGCAGAGGCCGAGGCCGCCTCTGCCTCTGAGCTATTCCAGAAGTAGTGAGGAGGCTTTTT
TGGAGGCCTAGGCTTTTGCAAAAAGCTCCCGGGAGCTTGTATATCCATTTTCGGATCTGATCAAGAGACA
GGATGAGGATCGTTTCGCATGATTGAACAAGATGGATTGCACGCAGGTTCTCCGGCCGCTTGGGTGGAGA
GGCTATTCGGCTATGACTGGGCACAACAGACAATCGGCTGCTCTGATGCCGCCGTGTTCCGGCTGTCAGC
GCAGGGGCGCCCGGTTCTTTTTGTCAAGACCGACCTGTCCGGTGCCCTGAATGAACTGCAGGACGAGGCA
GCGCGGCTATCGTGGCTGGCCACGACGGGCGTTCCTTGCGCAGCTGTGCTCGACGTTGTCACTGAAGCGG
GAAGGGACTGGCTGCTATTGGGCGAAGTGCCGGGGCAGGATCTCCTGTCATCTCACCTTGCTCCTGCCGA
GAAAGTATCCATCATGGCTGATGCAATGCGGCGGCTGCATACGCTTGATCCGGCTACCTGCCCATTCGAC
CACCAAGCGAAACATCGCATCGAGCGAGCACGTACTCGGATGGAAGCCGGTCTTGTCGATCAGGATGATC
TGGACGAAGAGCATCAGGGGCTCGCGCCAGCCGAACTGTTCGCCAGGCTCAAGGCGCGCATGCCCGACGG
CGAGGATCTCGTCGTGACCCATGGCGATGCCTGCTTGCCGAATATCATGGTGGAAAATGGCCGCTTTTCT
GGATTCATCGACTGTGGCCGGCTGGGTGTGGCGGACCGCTATCAGGACATAGCGTTGGCTACCCGTGATA
TTGCTGAAGAGCTTGGCGGCGAATGGGCTGACCGCTTCCTCGTGCTTTACGGTATCGCCGCTCCCGATTC
GCAGCGCATCGCCTTCTATCGCCTTCTTGACGAGTTCTTCTGAGCGGGACTCTGGGGTTCGAAATGACCG
ACCAAGCGACGCCCAACCTGCCATCACGAGATTTCGATTCCACCGCCGCCTTCTATGAAAGGTTGGGCTT
CGGAATCGTTTTCCGGGACGCCGGCTGGATGATCCTCCAGCGCGGGGATCTCATGCTGGAGTTCTTCGCC
CACCCCAACTTGTTTATTGCAGCTTATAATGGTTACAAATAAAGCAATAGCATCACAAATTTCACAAATA
AAGCATTTTTTTCACTGCATTCTAGTTGTGGTTTGTCCAAACTCATCAATGTATCTTATCATGTCTGTAT
ACCGTCGACCTCTAGCTAGAGCTTGGCGTAATCATGGTCATAGCTGTTTCCTGTGTGAAATTGTTATCCG
CTCACAATTCCACACAACATACGAGCCGGAAGCATAAAGTGTAAAGCCTGGGGTGCCTAATGAGTGAGCT
AACTCACATTAATTGCGTTGCGCTCACTGCCCGCTTTCCAGTCGGGAAACCTGTCGTGCCAGCTGCATTA
ATGAATCGGCCAACGCGCGGGGAGAGGCGGTTTGCGTATTGGGCGCTCTTCCGCTTCCTCGCTCACTGAC
TCGCTGCGCTCGGTCGTTCGGCTGCGGCGAGCGGTATCAGCTCACTCAAAGGCGGTAATACGGTTATCCA
CAGAATCAGGGGATAACGCAGGAAAGAACATGTGAGCAAAAGGCCAGCAAAAGGCCAGGAACCGTAAAAA
GGCCGCGTTGCTGGCGTTTTTCCATAGGCTCCGCCCCCCTGACGAGCATCACAAAAATCGACGCTCAAGT
CAGAGGTGGCGAAACCCGACAGGACTATAAAGATACCAGGCGTTTCCCCCTGGAAGCTCCCTCGTGCGCT
CTCCTGTTCCGACCCTGCCGCTTACCGGATACCTGTCCGCCTTTCTCCCTTCGGGAAGCGTGGCGCTTTC
TCATAGCTCACGCTGTAGGTATCTCAGTTCGGTGTAGGTCGTTCGCTCCAAGCTGGGCTGTGTGCACGAA
CCCCCCGTTCAGCCCGACCGCTGCGCCTTATCCGGTAACTATCGTCTTGAGTCCAACCCGGTAAGACACG
ACTTATCGCCACTGGCAGCAGCCACTGGTAACAGGATTAGCAGAGCGAGGTATGTAGGCGGTGCTACAGA
GTTCTTGAAGTGGTGGCCTAACTACGGCTACACTAGAAGAACAGTATTTGGTATCTGCGCTCTGCTGAAG
CCAGTTACCTTCGGAAAAAGAGTTGGTAGCTCTTGATCCGGCAAACAAACCACCGCTGGTAGCGGTGGTT
TTTTTGTTTGCAAGCAGCAGATTACGCGCAGAAAAAAAGGATCTCAAGAAGATCCTTTGATCTTTTCTAC
GGGGTCTGACGCTCAGTGGAACGAAAACTCACGTTAAGGGATTTTGGTCATGAGATTATCAAAAAGGATC
TTCACCTAGATCCTTTTAAATTAAAAATGAAGTTTTAAATCAATCTAAAGTATATATGAGTAAACTTGGT
CTGACAGTTACCAATGCTTAATCAGTGAGGCACCTATCTCAGCGATCTGTCTATTTCGTTCATCCATAGT
TGCCTGACTCCCCGTCGTGTAGATAACTACGATACGGGAGGGCTTACCATCTGGCCCCAGTGCTGCAATG
ATACCGCGAGACCCACGCTCACCGGCTCCAGATTTATCAGCAATAAACCAGCCAGCCGGAAGGGCCGAGC
GCAGAAGTGGTCCTGCAACTTTATCCGCCTCCATCCAGTCTATTAATTGTTGCCGGGAAGCTAGAGTAAG
TAGTTCGCCAGTTAATAGTTTGCGCAACGTTGTTGCCATTGCTACAGGCATCGTGGTGTCACGCTCGTCG
TTTGGTATGGCTTCATTCAGCTCCGGTTCCCAACGATCAAGGCGAGTTACATGATCCCCCATGTTGTGCA
AAAAAGCGGTTAGCTCCTTCGGTCCTCCGATCGTTGTCAGAAGTAAGTTGGCCGCAGTGTTATCACTCAT
GGTTATGGCAGCACTGCATAATTCTCTTACTGTCATGCCATCCGTAAGATGCTTTTCTGTGACTGGTGAG
TACTCAACCAAGTCATTCTGAGAATAGTGTATGCGGCGACCGAGTTGCTCTTGCCCGGCGTCAATACGGG
ATAATACCGCGCCACATAGCAGAACTTTAAAAGTGCTCATCATTGGAAAACGTTCTTCGGGGCGAAAACT
CTCAAGGATCTTACCGCTGTTGAGATCCAGTTCGATGTAACCCACTCGTGCACCCAACTGATCTTCAGCA
TCTTTTACTTTCACCAGCGTTTCTGGGTGAGCAAAAACAGGAAGGCAAAATGCCGCAAAAAAGGGAATAA
GGGCGACACGGAAATGTTGAATACTCATACTCTTCCTTTTTCAATATTATTGAAGCATTTATCAGGGTTA
TTGTCTCATGAGCGGATACATATTTGAATGTATTTAGAAAAATAAACAAATAGGGGTTCCGCGCACATTT
CCCCGAAAAGTGCCACCTGACGTC
Features (pLannotate 1.2.2; 21 found; start..end, strand, type, name):
     28..80      -  misc_feature   bom (fragment): basis of mobility region from pBR322
    235..614     +  enhancer       CMV enhancer: human cytomegalovirus immediate early enhancer
    615..818     +  promoter       CMV promoter: human cytomegalovirus (CMV) immediate early promoter
    814..847     +  LTR            5' LTR (truncated) (fragment): truncated 5' long terminal repeat (LTR) from HIV-1
    863..881     +  promoter       T7 promoter: promoter for bacteriophage T7 RNA polymerase
    923..985     +  sig_peptide    Igκ leader: leader sequence from mouse immunoglobulin κ light chain
    986..1699    +  CDS            EGFP: the original enhanced GFP (Yang et al., 1996) mammalian codon-optimized
   2184..2408    +  polyA_signal   bGH poly(A) signal: bovine growth hormone polyadenylation signal
   2412..2433    +  promoter       SV40 promoter (fragment): SV40 enhancer and early promoter
   2454..2882    +  rep_origin     f1 ori (sequence partly withheld): f1 bacteriophage origin of replication; arrow indicates direction of (+) strand synthesis
   2896..3225    +  promoter       SV40 promoter: SV40 enhancer and early promoter
   3292..4083    +  CDS            neo: KKA2_KLEPN - Also known as kan, nptII. Experimental evidence at protein level: Swiss-Prot protein existence level 1. Resistance to kanamycin, neomycin, paromomycin, ribostamycin, butirosin and gentamicin B. From Klebsiella pneumoniae.
   4107..4265    +  CDS            ble (fragment): BLE_KLEPN - Experimental evidence at protein level: Swiss-Prot protein existence level 1. Binding protein with a strong affinity to the bleomycin family of antibiotics. Binds to CL990; an antimitotic-antibiotic compound. From Klebsiella pneumoniae.
   4260..4381    +  polyA_signal   SV40 poly(A) signal: SV40 polyadenylation signal
   4454..4470    -  protein_bind   lac operator: The lac repressor binds to the lac operator to inhibit transcription in E. coli. This inhibition can be relieved by adding lactose or isopropyl-β-D-thiogalactopyranoside (IPTG). lac repressor encoded by lacI
   4478..4508    -  promoter       lac promoter: promoter for the E. coli lac operon
   4523..4544    -  protein_bind   CAP binding site: CAP binding activates transcription in the presence of cAMP. E. coli catabolite activator protein
   4557..4649    -  CDS            lacI (fragment): lac repressor; lacI; The lac repressor binds to the lac operator to inhibit transcription in E. coli. This inhibition can be relieved by adding lactose or isopropyl-β-D-thiogalactopyranoside (IPTG).
   4832..5420    -  rep_origin     ori: high-copy-number ColE1/pMB1/pBR322/pUC origin of replication
   5591..6451    -  CDS            AmpR: β-lactamase; bla; confers resistance to ampicillin, carbenicillin, and related antibiotics
   6452..6556    -  promoter       AmpR promoter: bla
