[The description below was written by a language model from this plasmid's Addgene catalogue record and pLannotate feature annotations shown in this document.]
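Description:
pcDNA3.1-GFP-2AFP-KDEL is a 6,587-nt mammalian expression plasmid built on the pcDNA3.1 backbone. It is maintained in E. coli through a high-copy ColE1/pUC-type origin and an ampicillin resistance gene (β-lactamase with its own promoter). An f1 origin is also present, which can be used for single-stranded DNA production. For selection in mammalian cells, an SV40 enhancer/early promoter drives the neomycin phosphotransferase gene, followed by an SV40 polyadenylation signal, allowing G418 selection of stable transfectants. The short bom, HIV-1 LTR, ble, lacI and lac promoter/operator hits in the annotation are fragments or backbone remnants with no evident functional role.

The expression cassette uses the human CMV immediate-early enhancer and promoter, with a T7 promoter just downstream, and ends in the bovine growth hormone polyadenylation signal. The open reading frame begins with the mouse Igκ light-chain leader, a signal peptide that directs the nascent protein into the secretory pathway, followed directly by EGFP. The 2AFP insert is recorded as carrying GFP at its N terminus and presumably lies in the roughly 480-nt unannotated stretch between EGFP and the poly(A) signal. The automated annotation does not identify it, and its species is unspecified. The name indicates a C-terminal KDEL motif, the standard ER retention signal. Together with the leader peptide, this would be expected to keep the fluorescent fusion in the endoplasmic reticulum lumen, although KDEL is not itself annotated. The stated purpose is mammalian expression of 2AFP, and the associated publication concerns genetically encoded tags for synthesising EM-visible gold nanoparticles directly in cells. This suggests use as an ER-localised tag that can be followed by fluorescence and by electron microscopy.
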