Addgene plasmid #154349: pcDNA3.1-GFP-2AFP-KDEL
Purpose: Mammalian expression of 2AFP
Depositing lab: Wanzhong He. Depositing organization: National Institute of Biological Sciences, Beijing. Publication: Genetically encoded tags for direct synthesis of EM-visible gold nanoparticles in cells. Jiang Z, Jin X, Li Y, Liu S, Liu XM, Wang YY, Zhao P, Cai X, Liu Y, Tang Y, Sun X, Liu Y, Hu Y, Li M, Cai G, Qi X, Chen S, Du LL, He W. Nat Methods. 2020 Sep;17(9):937-946. doi: 10.1038/s41592-020-0911-z. Epub 2020 Aug 10. PubMed 32778831.
Backbone
  Vector backbone: pcDNA3.1
  Vector type: Mammalian Expression
  Selectable markers: Neomycin (select with G418)
Growth in bacteria
  Bacterial resistance: Ampicillin, 100 μg/mL
  Growth temperature: 37°C
  Growth strain: DH5alpha
  Copy number: High Copy
Gene/Insert
  Gene/Insert name: 2AFP
  Species: Unspecified
  Tag / fusion protein: GFP (N terminal on insert)
  Cloning method: Restriction Enzyme; 5′ cloning site Unknown (unknown if destroyed)
Terms and licenses: Academic/Nonprofit Terms; Industry Terms: Not Available to Industry
How to cite: pcDNA3.1-GFP-2AFP-KDEL was a gift from Wanzhong He (Addgene plasmid # 154349 ; http://n2t.net/addgene:154349 ; RRID:Addgene_154349)
