>Addgene plasmid #154349 | pcDNA3.1-GFP-2AFP-KDEL | depositor partial sequence | sequence record 298701 | 2AFP
ATGCAGTGTACTGGCGGTGCAGACTGTACCTCCTGCACCGGCGCTTGTACCGGTTGCGGCAACTGTCCGA
ACGCTGTGGCATGCACTAACTCTCAGCACTGCGTTAAAGCGAACGCGTGCACCGGTTCCACTGATTGCAA
CACCGCGCAGGCTTGCACTAACTCCAAAGACTGCTTTGAGGCGAACGCTTGTACGGATTCCACCAATTGT
TATAAAGCGACAGCGTGCACCGGGTCCGGTAACTGCCCGAACGCAGTGGCTTGCACCGGTTCTACCGATT
GTAACACCGCACAGGCGTGCACTAACTCTAAGGATTGCTTTGAAGCGAACGCATGCACGGATTCCACCAA
TTGCTACAAAGCGACTGCTTGTACCAACTCGCAGCACTGCGTTAAGGCGAAC
